Addgene plasmid #139548: pENTR-Flippase-myc
Purpose: Flippase-myc fusion ORF with stop codon between attL1-attL2 on Gateway entry vector
Depositing lab: Minoru Ko. Depositing organization: Keio University.
Backbone
  Vector backbone: pDONR221
  Backbone size w/o insert (bp): 2517
  Vector type: Cre/Lox
Growth in bacteria
  Bacterial resistance: Kanamycin, 50 μg/mL
  Growth temperature: 37°C
  Growth strain: DH5alpha
  Copy number: High Copy
Gene/Insert
  Gene/Insert name: Fleppase-myc
  Species: Synthetic
  Cloning method: Gateway Cloning
Terms and licenses: Academic/Nonprofit Terms; Industry Terms: Not Available to Industry
How to cite: pENTR-Flippase-myc was a gift from Minoru Ko (Addgene plasmid # 139548 ; http://n2t.net/addgene:139548 ; RRID:Addgene_139548)
