[The description below was written by a language model from this plasmid's Addgene catalogue record and pLannotate feature annotations shown in this document.]
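Description:
pENTR-Flippase-myc is a Gateway entry clone built on the pDONR221 backbone, carrying a synthetic Flippase-myc fusion open reading frame with its own stop codon between attL1 and attL2 recombination sites. It is maintained in E. coli through a high-copy ColE1/pUC-type origin and selected with kanamycin through an aminoglycoside phosphotransferase (KanR) gene. The sequenced record is about 3.8 kb. It also shows the usual pDONR-derived elements: rrnB T1 and T2 transcription terminators upstream of attL1, which shield the insert from read-through transcription, a T7 promoter beyond attL2 pointing back toward the insert, and short residual lacI and lacZα fragments that have no functional role.

The annotated coding sequence matches FLPe, a thermostable variant of the Saccharomyces cerevisiae FLP site-specific recombinase, described in the annotation as fused to an SV40 nuclear localization signal. FLP catalyses recombination between FRT sites, allowing excision, inversion or integration of FRT-flanked DNA. The catalogue describes a myc epitope fusion, which would permit antibody detection of the recombinase, but the feature table does not annotate the tag separately, and only a few bases lie between the end of the FLPe feature and attL2, so its position cannot be confirmed from the record. The repository files the plasmid under the Cre/Lox vector type, although the recombinase is FLP rather than Cre.

As an entry clone it has no promoter positioned to express the recombinase in eukaryotic cells. Its intended use is transfer of the Flippase-myc ORF by LR recombination into attR-containing destination vectors, which supply the promoter and other expression elements. Because the ORF ends in a stop codon, it is not suited to destination vectors that add C-terminal fusions.
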