Features (pLannotate 1.2.2; 10 found; start..end, strand, type, name):
    121..213     +  CDS            lacI (fragment): lac repressor; lacI; The lac repressor binds to the lac operator to inhibit transcription in E. coli. This inhibition can be relieved by adding lactose or isopropyl-β-D-thiogalactopyranoside (IPTG).
    268..295     -  terminator     rrnB T2 terminator: transcription terminator T2 from the E. coli rrnB gene
    427..470     +  terminator     rrnB T1 terminator: Escherichia coli rrnB; transcription terminator T1 from the E. coli rrnB gene
    517..553     -  CDS            lacZα (fragment): LacZα fragment of β-galactosidase; lacZ fragment
    569..668     +  protein_bind   attL1: mutant version of attL; recombination site for the Gateway® LR reaction LR Clonase™
    674..1942    +  CDS            FLPe: nuclear-targeted site-specific recombinase FLPe is a fusion between the SV40 nuclear localization signal and a thermostable version of the Saccharomyces cerevisiae site-specific recombinase FLP. Recombination occurs at FRT sequences.
   1955..2054    -  protein_bind   attL2: mutant version of attL; recombination site for the Gateway® LR reaction LR Clonase™
   2072..2090    -  promoter       T7 promoter: promoter for bacteriophage T7 RNA polymerase
   2224..3033    +  CDS            KanR: aminoglycoside phosphotransferase; aph(3')-Ia; confers resistance to kanamycin in bacteria or G418 (Geneticin®) in eukaryotes
   3180..3768    +  rep_origin     ori: high-copy-number ColE1/pMB1/pBR322/pUC origin of replication
>Addgene plasmid #139548 | pENTR-Flippase-myc | addgene full sequence | sequence record 274696 | Addgene NGS Result
CTTTCCTGCGTTATCCCCTGATTCTGTGGATAACCGTATTACCGCCTTTGAGTGAGCTGATACCGCTCGC
CGCAGCCGAACGACCGAGCGCAGCGAGTCAGTGAGCGAGGAAGCGGAAGAGCGCCCAATACGCAAACCGC
CTCTCCCCGCGCGTTGGCCGATTCATTAATGCAGCTGGCACGACAGGTTTCCCGACTGGAAAGCGGGCAG
TGAGCGCAACGCAATTAATACGCGTACCGCTAGCCAGGAAGAGTTTGTAGAAACGCAAAAAGGCCATCCG
TCAGGATGGCCTTCTGCTTAGTTTGATGCCTGGCAGTTTATGGCGGGCGTCCTGCCCGCCACCCTCCGGG
CCGTTGCTTCACAACGTTCAAATCCGCTCCCGGCGGATTTGTCCTACTCAGGAGAGCGTTCACCGACAAA
CAACAGATAAAACGAAAGGCCCAGTCTTCCGACTGAGCCTTTCGTTTTATTTGATGCCTGGCAGTTCCCT
ACTCTCGCGTTAACGCTAGCATGGATGTTTTCCCAGTCACGACGTTGTAAAACGACGGCCAGTCTTAAGC
TCGGGCCCCAAATAATGATTTTATTTTGACTGATAGTGACCTGTTCGTTGCAACAAATTGATGAGCAATG
CTTTTTTATAATGCCAACTTTGTACAAAAAAGCAGGCTCCACCATGAGCCAATTTGATATATTATGTAAA
ACACCACCTAAGGTCCTGGTTCGTCAGTTTGTGGAAAGGTTTGAAAGACCTTCAGGGGAAAAAATAGCAT
CATGTGCTGCTGAACTAACCTATTTATGTTGGATGATTACTCATAACGGAACAGCAATCAAGAGAGCCAC
ATTCATGAGCTATAATACTATCATAAGCAATTCGCTGAGTTTCGATATTGTCAACAAATCACTCCAGTTT
AAATACAAGACGCAAAAAGCAACAATTCTGGAAGCCTCATTAAAGAAATTAATTCCTGCTTGGGAATTTA
CAATTATTCCTTACAATGGACAAAAACATCAATCTGATATCACTGATATTGTAAGTAGTTTGCAATTACA
GTTCGAATCATCGGAAGAAGCAGATAAGGGAAATAGCCACAGTAAAAAAATGCTTAAAGCACTTCTAAGT
GAGGGTGAAAGCATCTGGGAGATCACTGAGAAAATACTAAATTCGTTTGAGTATACCTCGAGATTTACAA
AAACAAAAACTTTATACCAATTCCTCTTCCTAGCTACTTTCATCAATTGTGGAAGATTCAGCGATATTAA
GAACGTTGATCCGAAATCATTTAAATTAGTCCAAAATAAGTATCTGGGAGTAATAATCCAGTGTTTAGTG
ACAGAGACAAAGACAAGCGTTAGTAGGCACATATACTTCTTTAGCGCAAGGGGTAGGATCGATCCACTTG
TATATTTGGATGAATTTTTGAGGAACTCTGAACCAGTCCTAAAACGAGTAAATAGGACCGGCAATTCTTC
AAGCAACAAACAGGAATACCAATTATTAAAAGATAACTTAGTCAGATCGTACAACAAGGCTTTGAAGAAA
AATGCGCCTTATCCAATCTTTGCTATAAAGAATGGCCCAAAATCTCACATTGGAAGACATTTGATGACCT
CATTTCTGTCAATGAAGGGCCTAACGGAGTTGACTAATGTTGTGGGAAATTGGAGCGATAAGCGTGCTTC
TGCCGTGGCCAGGACAACGTATACTCATCAGATAACAGCAATACCTGATCACTACTTCGCACTAGTTTCT
CGGTACTATGCATATGATCCAATATCAAAGGAAATGATAGCATTGAAGGATGAGACTAATCCAATTGAGG
AGTGGCAGCATATAGAACAGCTAAAGGGTAGTGCTGAAGGAAGCATACGATACCCCGCATGGAATGGGAT
AATATCACAGGAGGTACTAGACTACCTTTCATCCTACATAAATAGACGCATAGGACCGGTGTGAACCCAG
CTTTCTTGTACAAAGTTGGCATTATAAGAAAGCATTGCTTATCAATTTGTTGCAACGAACAGGTCACTAT
CAGTCAAAATAAAATCATTATTTGCCATCCAGCTGATATCCCCTATAGTGAGTCGTATTACATGGTCATA
GCTGTTTCCTGGCAGCTCTGGCCCGTGTCTCAAAATCTCTGATGTTACATTGCACAAGATAAAAATATAT
CATCATGAACAATAAAACTGTCTGCTTACATAAACAGTAATACAAGGGGTGTTATGAGCCATATTCAACG
GGAAACGTCGAGGCCGCGATTAAATTCCAACATGGATGCTGATTTATATGGGTATAAATGGGCTCGCGAT
AATGTCGGGCAATCAGGTGCGACAATCTATCGCTTGTATGGGAAGCCCGATGCGCCAGAGTTGTTTCTGA
AACATGGCAAAGGTAGCGTTGCCAATGATGTTACAGATGAGATGGTCAGACTAAACTGGCTGACGGAATT
TATGCCTCTTCCGACCATCAAGCATTTTATCCGTACTCCTGATGATGCATGGTTACTCACCACTGCGATC
CCCGGAAAAACAGCATTCCAGGTATTAGAAGAATATCCTGATTCAGGTGAAAATATTGTTGATGCGCTGG
CAGTGTTCCTGCGCCGGTTGCATTCGATTCCTGTTTGTAATTGTCCTTTTAACAGCGATCGCGTATTTCG
TCTCGCTCAGGCGCAATCACGAATGAATAACGGTTTGGTTGATGCGAGTGATTTTGATGACGAGCGTAAT
GGCTGGCCTGTTGAACAAGTCTGGAAAGAAATGCATAAACTTTTGCCATTCTCACCGGATTCAGTCGTCA
CTCATGGTGATTTCTCACTTGATAACCTTATTTTTGACGAGGGGAAATTAATAGGTTGTATTGATGTTGG
ACGAGTCGGAATCGCAGACCGATACCAGGATCTTGCCATCCTATGGAACTGCCTCGGTGAGTTTTCTCCT
TCATTACAGAAACGGCTTTTTCAAAAATATGGTATTGATAATCCTGATATGAATAAATTGCAGTTTCATT
TGATGCTCGATGAGTTTTTCTAATCAGAATTGGTTAATTGGTTGTAACACTGGCAGAGCATTACGCTGAC
TTGACGGGACGGCGCAAGCTCATGACCAAAATCCCTTAACGTGAGTTACGCGTCGTTCCACTGAGCGTCA
GACCCCGTAGAAAAGATCAAAGGATCTTCTTGAGATCCTTTTTTTCTGCGCGTAATCTGCTGCTTGCAAA
CAAAAAAACCACCGCTACCAGCGGTGGTTTGTTTGCCGGATCAAGAGCTACCAACTCTTTTTCCGAAGGT
AACTGGCTTCAGCAGAGCGCAGATACCAAATACTGTTCTTCTAGTGTAGCCGTAGTTAGGCCACCACTTC
AAGAACTCTGTAGCACCGCCTACATACCTCGCTCTGCTAATCCTGTTACCAGTGGCTGCTGCCAGTGGCG
ATAAGTCGTGTCTTACCGGGTTGGACTCAAGACGATAGTTACCGGATAAGGCGCAGCGGTCGGGCTGAAC
GGGGGGTTCGTGCACACAGCCCAGCTTGGAGCGAACGACCTACACCGAACTGAGATACCTACAGCGTGAG
CTATGAGAAAGCGCCACGCTTCCCGAAGGGAGAAAGGCGGACAGGTATCCGGTAAGCGGCAGGGTCGGAA
CAGGAGAGCGCACGAGGGAGCTTCCAGGGGGAAACGCCTGGTATCTTTATAGTCCTGTCGGGTTTCGCCA
CCTCTGACTTGAGCGTCGATTTTTGTGATGCTCGTCAGGGGGGCGGAGCCTATGGAAAAACGCCAGCAAC
GCGGCCTTTTTACGGTTCCTGGCCTTTTGCTGGCCTTTTGCTCACATGTT
